Addgene plasmid #163419: Nup133_mEGFP(-9a)
Purpose: Mammalian expression of Nup133 fused at its carboxyl-terminus to mEGFP with no linker and a total net fusion of (-9 amino acids)
Depositing lab: Sanford Simon. Depositing organization: Rockefeller University.
Backbone
  Vector backbone: Unspecified
  Vector type: Mammalian Expression
Growth in bacteria
  Bacterial resistance: Ampicillin, 100 μg/mL
  Growth temperature: 37°C
  Growth strain: DH5alpha
  Copy number: High Copy
Gene/Insert
  Gene/Insert name: Nup133 (alt names: GAMOS8; hNUP133)
  Species: H. sapiens (human)
  Entrez Gene: NUP133 (a.k.a. GAMOS8, NPHS18, hNUP133)
  Promoter: CMV
  Tag / fusion protein: mEGFP (C terminal on insert)
  Cloning method: Gibson Cloning
Terms and licenses: Academic/Nonprofit Terms; Industry Terms: Not Available to Industry
How to cite: Nup133_mEGFP(-9a) was a gift from Sanford Simon (Addgene plasmid # 163419 ; http://n2t.net/addgene:163419 ; RRID:Addgene_163419)
