[The description below was written by a language model from this plasmid's Addgene catalogue record and pLannotate feature annotations shown in this document.]
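Description:
Nup133_mEGFP(-9a) is a mammalian expression plasmid of about 8.6 kb that encodes human NUP133, a nuclear pore complex protein, fused at its carboxyl terminus to monomeric EGFP. The backbone is not named in the record, but the annotated features suggest a Gateway-style expression vector. The coding region is bracketed by attB1 and attB2 recombination sites and by opposing SP6 and T7 phage promoters, although the insert itself is recorded as having been assembled by Gibson cloning. Propagation in E. coli relies on a high-copy ColE1/pUC-type origin and an ampicillin resistance gene (β-lactamase). An f1 origin is also present, along with a single loxP site and short lacI and lacZα fragments that appear to be backbone remnants. No mammalian selection marker is annotated.

Expression is driven by the human cytomegalovirus immediate early enhancer and promoter, and transcripts are processed through downstream SV40 sequences comprising small t/large T intron fragments and the SV40 polyadenylation signal. The defining feature is the junction between the two proteins. There is no linker, and residues have been trimmed so that the fusion has a net deletion of nine amino acids. This agrees with the feature table, where the NUP133 and EGFP reading frames abut directly. The annotation tool labels the fluorescent protein as EGFP, whereas the catalogue entry specifies the monomeric variant mEGFP. The "(-9a)" suffix implies that this is one of a set of constructs differing in junction length, though the record does not describe the others or give a specific experimental application beyond expressing the fluorescently tagged nucleoporin in mammalian cells.
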