Features (pLannotate 1.2.2; 23 found; start..end, strand, type, name):
    459..512     +  CDS            lacI (fragment): lac repressor; lacI; The lac repressor binds to the lac operator to inhibit transcription in E. coli. This inhibition can be relieved by adding lactose or isopropyl-β-D-thiogalactopyranoside (IPTG).
    528..625     -  promoter       AmpR promoter: bla
    735..1038    +  enhancer       CMV enhancer: human cytomegalovirus immediate early enhancer
   1039..1242    +  promoter       CMV promoter: human cytomegalovirus (CMV) immediate early promoter
   1395..1413    +  promoter       SP6 promoter: promoter for bacteriophage SP6 RNA polymerase
   1414..1438    +  protein_bind   attB1: mutant version of attB; recombination site for the Gateway® BP reaction BP Clonase™
   1560..5018    +  CDS            NUP133: NU133_HUMAN - Experimental evidence at protein level: Swiss-Prot protein existence level 1. Involved in poly(A)+ RNA transport. Involved in nephrogenesis (PubMed:30179222). From Homo sapiens (Human).
   5016..5720    +  CDS            EGFP: the original enhanced GFP (Yang et al., 1996) mammalian codon-optimized
   5765..5789    -  protein_bind   attB2: mutant version of attB; recombination site for the Gateway® BP reaction BP Clonase™
   5791..5809    -  promoter       T7 promoter: promoter for bacteriophage T7 RNA polymerase
   5819..5856    +  CDS            lacZα (fragment): LacZα fragment of β-galactosidase; lacZ fragment
   5868..5982    +  intron         large T intron (fragment): SV40 (simian virus 40) large T antigen intron
   6056..6081    +  intron         small t intron (fragment): SV40 (simian virus 40) small t antigen intron
   6081..6218    +  CDS            large T antigen (fragment): large T antigen from SV40 (simian virus 40)
   6241..6375    +  polyA_signal   SV40 poly(A) signal: SV40 polyadenylation signal
   6380..6429    -  CDS            lacI (fragment): lac repressor; lacI; The lac repressor binds to the lac operator to inhibit transcription in E. coli. This inhibition can be relieved by adding lactose or isopropyl-β-D-thiogalactopyranoside (IPTG).
   6429..6496    +  CDS            lacZα (fragment): LacZα fragment of β-galactosidase; lacZ fragment
   6501..6955    +  rep_origin     f1 ori (sequence partly withheld): f1 bacteriophage origin of replication; arrow indicates direction of (+) strand synthesis
   6981..7037    +  promoter       AmpR promoter (fragment): bla
   7190..7241    +  promoter       AmpR promoter (fragment): bla
   7242..8102    +  CDS            AmpR: β-lactamase; bla; confers resistance to ampicillin, carbenicillin, and related antibiotics
   8204..8237    -  protein_bind   loxP: Cre-mediated recombination occurs in the 8-bp core sequence (GCATACAT). Cre recombinase
   8315..276     +  rep_origin     ori (across the origin): high-copy-number ColE1/pMB1/pBR322/pUC origin of replication
>Addgene plasmid #163419 | Nup133_mEGFP(-9a) | addgene full sequence | sequence record 321638 | Addgene NGS Result
GGCTGAACGGGGGGTTCGTGCACACAGCCCAGCTTGGAGCGAACGACCTACACCGAACTGAGATACCTAC
AGCGTGAGCTATGAGAAAGCGCCACGCTTCCCGAAGGGAGAAAGGCGGACAGGTATCCGGTAAGCGGCAG
GGTCGGAACAGGAGAGCGCACGAGGGAGCTTCCAGGGGGAAACGCCTGGTATCTTTATAGTCCTGTCGGG
TTTCGCCACCTCTGACTTGAGCGTCGATTTTTGTGATGCTCGTCAGGGGGGCGGAGCCTATGGAAAAACG
CCAGCAACGCGGCCTTTTTACGGTTCCTGGCCTTTTGCTGGCCTTTTGCTCACATGTTCTTTCCTGCGTT
ATCCCCTGATTCTGTGGATAACCGTATTACCGCCTTTGAGTGAGCTGATACCGCTCGCCGCAGCCGAACG
ACCGAGCGCAGCGAGTCAGTGAGCGAGGAAGCGGAAGAGCGCCCAATACGCAAACCGCCTCTCCCCGCGC
GTTGGCCGATTCATTAATGCAGAGCTTGCAATTCGCGCTTTTTCAATATTATTGAAGCATTTATCAGGGT
TATTGTCTCATGAGCGGATACATATTTGAATGTATTTAGAAAAATAAACAAATAGGGGTTCCGCGCACAT
TTCCCCGAAAAGTGCCACCTGACGTCTAAGAAACCATTATTATCATGACATTAACCTATAAAAATAGGCG
TATTACGAGGCCCTTTCACGCATTAGATGCATGTCGTTACATAACTTACGGTAAATGGCCCGCCTGGCTG
ACCGCCCAACGACCCCCGCCCATTGACGTCAATAATGACGTATGTTCCCATAGTAACGCCAATAGGGACT
TTCCATTGACGTCAATGGGTGGAGTATTTACGGTAAACTGCCCACTTGGCAGTACATCAAGTGTATCATA
TGCCAAGTACGCCCCCTATTGACGTCAATGACGGTAAATGGCCCGCCTGGCATTATGCCCAGTACATGAC
CTTATGGGACTTTCCTACTTGGCAGTACATCTACGTATTAGTCATCGCTATTACCATGGTGATGCGGTTT
TGGCAGTACATCAATGGGCGTGGATAGCGGTTTGACTCACGGGGATTTCCAAGTCTCCACCCCATTGACG
TCAATGGGAGTTTGTTTTGGCACCAAAATCAACGGGACTTTCCAAAATGTCGTAACAACTCCGCCCCATT
GACGCAAATGGGCGGTAGGCGTGTACGGTGGGAGGTCTATATAAGCAGAGCTCGTTTAGTGAACCGTCAG
ATCGCCTGGAGACGCCATCCACGCTGTTTTGACCTCCATAGAAGACACCGGGACCGATCCAGCCTCCGGA
CTCTAGCCTAGGCCGCGGGACGGATAACAATTTCACACAGGAAACAGCTATGACCATTAGGCCTATTTAG
GTGACACTATAGAACAAGTTTGTACAAAAAAGCAGGCTGGTACCGGTCCGGAATTCCCGGGATATCGTCG
ACCCACGCGTCCGTTAAGTTCCGCGCGCAGGCCAGGCTGCAACCTGACGGCCAGATCCCTCGCTGTCCTA
GTCGCTGCTCCTTGGAGTCATGTTCCCAGCCGCCCCTTCTCCGCGGACCCCGGGTACCGGGTCCCGAAGG
GGCCCGCTGGCCGGACTCGGGCCCGGCTCCACGCCCCGGACGGCTAGCAGGAAGGGTCTGCCCCTGGGGT
CTGCAGTCAGCTCCCCAGTGCTCTTCTCGCCGGTCGGCCGGCGTAGCTCGCTAAGCTCGCGGGGAACACC
AACACGAATGTTCCCACACCACTCCATAACTGAGTCTGTGAACTATGATGTGAAAACGTTTGGATCTTCT
CTTCCTGTTAAAGTCATGGAAGCCCTAACATTGGCTGAAGTCGATGACCAGCTGACCATTAACATAGATG
AAGGTGGATGGGCTTGTCTGGTGTGCAAAGAGAAGCTCATTATTTGGAAGATTGCTCTGTCACCTATTAC
TAAGTTATCCGTTTGCAAAGAACTTCAGCTGCCACCTAGTGATTTCCACTGGAGTGCCGACTTAGTGGCT
CTTTCTTACTCTTCTCCCTCAGGTGAAGCACATTCTACTCAGGCTGTTGCTGTCATGGTTGCCACCAGAG
AAGGATCTATCCGCTATTGGCCAAGCCTTGCTGGTGAAGATACCTACACAGAGGCTTTTGTAGATTCGGG
AGGTGATAAGACTTACAGTTTCCTAACAGCAGTGCAGGGAGGAAGTTTTATTTTGTCTTCATCAGGAAGC
CAACTAATTCGGTTGATACCTGAGAGCTCAGGAAAGATTCATCAGCATATCCTGCCTCAGGGGCAAGGCA
TGCTTTCAGGAATTGGTCGAAAAGTTTCTTCTCTTTTTGGAATTTTATCTCCTAGTAGTGATCTCACACT
TTCAAGTGTTCTCTGGGATAGAGAGAGATCAAGCTTTTATAGCCTGACGAGTTCAAACATCAGTAAATGG
GAATTAGATGATTCTTCAGAAAAGCATGCATACAGTTGGGATATAAATAGAGCCCTGAAGGAAAACATTA
CCGATGCTATTTGGGGATCTGAAAGTAACTATGAAGCTATTAAAGAAGGAGTCAACATTCGATATTTGGA
CTTTAAGCAAAACTGTGATGGGCTGGTGATTTTGGCAGCAGCATGGCACTCAGCAGACAATCCATGTCTC
ATCTATTACTCTCTGATAACAATAGAAGATAATGGTTGCCAAATGTCAGATGCAGTTACTGTAGAAGTCA
CTCAATATAATCCACCTTTTCAGTCTGAAGACCTGATTTTGTGTCAGTTGACGGTCCCAAACTTTTCAAA
CCAGACTGCCTATCTGTATAACGAAAGTGCTGTCTATGTGTGCTCCACAGGAACTGGGAAATTTTCTCTT
CCCCAGGAGAAAATTGTCTTTAATGCACAAGGAGATAGTGTTTTAGGTGCTGGTGCCTGTGGTGGTGTTC
CTATCATTTTTTCTAGAAACAGTGGACTGGTGTCTATTACTTCAAGGGAAAATGTGTCTATATTGGCAGA
AGACTTGGAAGGGTCTTTAGCATCTTCAGTTGCTGGACCAAACAGTGAGAGTATGATTTTTGAGACCACT
ACAAAGAATGAAACTATAGCCCAGGAAGATAAAATCAAGTTGCTGAAAGCTGCCTTTCTGCAATACTGCA
GAAAAGATTTAGGTCATGCTCAAATGGTGGTTGATGAGCTCTTTTCCTCTCACTCTGATTTGGATTCTGA
TTCTGAACTAGACAGGGCAGTTACCCAAATCAGTGTAGACCTGATGGATGACTACCCAGCATCTGACCCA
CGGTGGGCTGAGTCTGTCCCTGAGGAAGCACCTGGGTTCAGCAATACGTCACTGATTATCCTTCACCAGC
TAGAAGACAAGATGAAAGCTCACTCTTTTCTTATGGACTTTATTCATCAAGTTGGCTTATTTGGACGTCT
AGGCAGTTTTCCAGTTAGAGGGACACCGATGGCCACTCGACTGTTGCTCTGTGAGCATGCCGAAAAGCTG
TCAGCCGCCATTGTTCTCAAGAACCACCACTCCCGGCTTTCTGACCTTGTCAACACAGCCATATTGATTG
CTTTGAACAAGAGGGAGTATGAAATCCCATCCAACCTGACTCCTGCAGATGTCTTTTTCAGGGAGGTATC
CCAAGTAGATACCATCTGTGAGTGCTTACTGGAGCATGAGGAGCAAGTCTTGAGGGATGCACCTATGGAT
TCCATTGAATGGGCTGAAGTGGTGATCAATGTGAACAATATTCTCAAGGATATGCTGCAGGCTGCTAGTC
ATTATCGCCAAAATAGAAACTCTTTGTATAGAAGAGAAGAATCACTAGAAAAAGAACCTGAATATGTTCC
ATGGACGGCAACAAGTGGTCCTGGTGGCATCCGAACGGTAATAATACGCCAGCATGAGATTGTCCTGAAG
GTGGCTTATCCACAGGCAGACAGCAACCTCCGAAACATCGTGACCGAGCAGCTGGTAGCCCTGATCGATT
GCTTCCTGGATGGTTATGTTTCTCAGCTTAAGTCTGTGGATAAATCCAGTAATCGGGAAAGATATGACAA
TCTGGAGATGGAATACCTACAGAAAAGATCAGATCTCTTATCTCCTCTTCTTTCACTAGGCCAGTACCTG
TGGGCTGCTTCTCTAGCAGAGAAATACTGTGACTTTGATATATTGGTACAAATGTGTGAGCAGACTGACA
ACCAGAGCCGACTCCAGCGCTACATGACCCAGTTTGCTGATCAGAATTTTTCAGACTTTCTCTTCCGTTG
GTATCTGGAGAAAGGAAAGCGAGGCAAATTATTATCTCAGCCCATTTCTCAGCATGGACAGTTGGCAAAT
TTTTTGCAAGCTCATGAACATCTCAGCTGGTTACATGAAATTAATAGCCAAGAATTAGAAAAGGCTCATG
CAACACTTCTGGGTTTGGCAAATATGGAAACTCGTTACTTTGCAAAGAAGAAAACCCTTCTTGGCTTGAG
TAAATTGGCTGCATTAGCTTCAGACTTTTCAGAGGATATGCTACAAGAAAAAATTGAAGAAATGGCTGAG
CAGGAGCGCTTTCTACTGCATCAGGAGACCCTACCTGAACAGCTGCTGGCGGAGAAACAGCTAAATCTCA
GTGCGATGCCAGTATTGACTGCACCACAACTCATTGGTCTATATATCTGTGAAGAAAATAGAAGAGCTAA
TGAATATGATTTCAAGAAAGCTTTGGACTTGTTGGAATATATTGATGAGGAAGAAGATATAAATATAAAT
GATCTAAAACTGGAAATCCTTTGCAAAGCTCTTCAGAGAGATAACTGGTCCAGTTCTGATGGCAAAGATG
ATCCAATTGAAGTATCTAAAGACAGTATATTTGTGAAGATCTTACAGAAACTTTTAAAAGATGGCATTCA
GCTCAGTGAGTACTTACCGGAGGTGAAAGACCTGCTACAAGCGGATCAGCTTGGAAGCTTAAAGTCCAAT
CCTTACTTCGAGTTTGTTTTGAAAGCAAATTATGAATATTATGTTGAGGAGCTGTTCACCGGGGTGGTGC
CCATCCTGGTCGAGCTGGACGGCGACGTAAACGGCCACAAGTTCAGCGTGTCCGGCGAGGGCGAGGGCGA
TGCCACCTACGGCAAGCTGACCCTGAAGTTCATCTGCACCACCGGCAAGCTGCCCGTGCCCTGGCCCACC
CTCGTGACCACCCTGACCTACGGCGTGCAGTGCTTCAGCCGCTACCCCGACCACATGAAGCAGCACGACT
TCTTCAAGTCCGCCATGCCCGAAGGCTACGTCCAGGAGCGCACCATCTTCTTCAAGGACGACGGCAACTA
CAAGACCCGCGCCGAGGTGAAGTTCGAGGGCGACACCCTGGTGAACCGCATCGAGCTGAAGGGCATCGAC
TTCAAGGAGGACGGCAACATCCTGGGGCACAAGCTGGAGTACAACTACAACAGCCACAACGTCTATATCA
TGGCCGACAAGCAGAAGAACGGCATCAAGGTGAACTTCAAGATCCGCCACAACATCGAGGACGGCAGCGT
GCAGCTCGCCGACCACTACCAGCAGAACACCCCCATCGGCGACGGCCCCGTGCTGCTGCCCGACAACCAC
TACCTGAGCACCCAGTCCGCCCTGAGCAAAGACCCCAACGAGAAGCGCGATCACATGGTCCTGCTGGAGT
TCGTGACCGCCGCCGGGATCACTCTCGGCATGGACGAGCTGTACAAGTAAGCGGCCGCTCTAGAGTATCC
CTCGAGGGGCCCAAGCTTACGCGTACCCAGCTTTCTTGTACAAAGTGGTCCCTATAGTGAGTCGTATTAT
AAGCTAGGCACTGGCCGTCGTTTTACAACGTCGTGACTGGGAAAACTGCTAGCTTGGGATCTTTGTGAAG
GAACCTTACTTCTGTGGTGTGACATAATTGGACAAACTACCTACAGAGATTTAAAGCTCTAAGGTAAATA
TAAAATTTTTAAGTGTATAATGTGTTAAACTAGCTGCATATGCTTGCTGCTTGAGAGTTTTGCTTACTGA
GTATGATTTATGAAAATATTATACACAGGAGCTAGTGATTCTAATTGTTTGTGTATTTTAGATTCACAGT
CCCAAGGCTCATTTCAGGCCCCTCAGTCCTCACAGTCTGTTCATGATCATAATCAGCCATACCACATTTG
TAGAGGTTTTACTTGCTTTAAAAAACCTCCCACACCTCCCCCTGAACCTGAAACATAAAATGAATGCAAT
TGTTGTTGTTAACTTGTTTATTGCAGCTTATAATGGTTACAAATAAAGCAATAGCATCACAAATTTCACA
AATAAAGCATTTTTTTCACTGCATTCTAGTTGTGGTTTGTCCAAACTCATCAATGTATCTTATCATGTCT
GGATCGATCCTGCATTAATGAATCGGCCAACGCGCGGGGAGAGGCGGTTTGCGTATTGGCTGGCGTAATA
GCGAAGAGGCCCGCACCGATCGCCCTTCCCAACAGTTGCGCAGCCTGAATGGCGAATGGG
[124 nt withheld, positions 6501-6624]
C
[91 nt withheld, positions 6626-6716]
A
[49 nt withheld, positions 6718-6766]
CCTTTGACGTTGGAGTCCACGTTCTT
[37 nt withheld, positions 6793-6829]
ACCCTATCTCGGTCTATTCTTTTGATTTATAAGGGATTTTGCCGATTTCGGCCTATTGGTTAAAAAATGA
GCTGATTTAACAAAAATTTAACGCGAATTTTAACAAAATATTAACGCTTACAATTTAGGTGGCACTTTTC
GGGGAAATGTGCGCGGAACCCCTATTTGTTTATTTTTCTAAATACATTCAAATATGTATCCGCTCATGCC
AGGTCTTGGACTGGTGAGAACGGCTTGCTCGGCAGCTTCGATGTGTGCTGGAGGGAGAATAAAGGTCTAA
GATGTGCGATAGAGGGAAGTCGCATTGAATTATGTGCTGTGTAGGGATCGCTGGTATCAAATATGTGTGC
CCACCCCTGGCATGAGACAATAACCCTGATAAATGCTTCAATAATATTGAAAAAGGAAGAGTATGAGTAT
TCAACATTTCCGTGTCGCCCTTATTCCCTTTTTTGCGGCATTTTGCCTTCCTGTTTTTGCTCACCCAGAA
ACGCTGGTGAAAGTAAAAGATGCTGAAGATCAGTTGGGTGCACGAGTGGGTTACATCGAACTGGATCTCA
ACAGCGGTAAGATCCTTGAGAGTTTTCGCCCCGAAGAACGTTTTCCAATGATGAGCACTTTTAAAGTTCT
GCTATGTGGCGCGGTATTATCCCGTATTGACGCCGGGCAAGAGCAACTCGGTCGCCGCATACACTATTCT
CAGAATGACTTGGTTGAGTACTCACCAGTCACAGAAAAGCATCTTACGGATGGCATGACAGTAAGAGAAT
TATGCAGTGCTGCCATAACCATGAGTGATAACACTGCGGCCAACTTACTTCTGACAACGATCGGAGGACC
GAAGGAGCTAACCGCTTTTTTGCACAACATGGGGGATCATGTAACTCGCCTTGATCGTTGGGAACCGGAG
CTGAATGAAGCCATACCAAACGACGAGCGTGACACCACGATGCCTGTAGCAATGGCAACAACGTTGCGCA
AACTATTAACTGGCGAACTACTTACTCTAGCTTCCCGGCAACAATTAATAGACTGGATGGAGGCGGATAA
AGTTGCAGGACCACTTCTGCGCTCGGCCCTTCCGGCTGGCTGGTTTATTGCTGATAAATCTGGAGCCGGT
GAGCGTGGGTCTCGCGGTATCATTGCAGCACTGGGGCCAGATGGTAAGCCCTCCCGTATCGTAGTTATCT
ACACGACGGGGAGTCAGGCAACTATGGATGAACGAAATAGACAGATCGCTGAGATAGGTGCCTCACTGAT
TAAGCATTGGTAACTGTCAGACCAAGTTTACTCATATATACTTTAGATTGATTTAAAACTTCATTTTTAA
TTTAAAAGGATCTAGGTGAAGATCCTTTTTGATAATCTCATGCCATAACTTCGTATAATGTATGCTATAC
GAAGTTATGGCATGACCAAAATCCCTTAACGTGAGTTTTCGTTCCACTGAGCGTCAGACCCCGTAGAAAA
GATCAAAGGATCTTCTTGAGATCCTTTTTTTCTGCGCGTAATCTGCTGCTTGCAAACAAAAAAACCACCG
CTACCAGCGGTGGTTTGTTTGCCGGATCAAGAGCTACCAACTCTTTTTCCGAAGGTAACTGGCTTCAGCA
GAGCGCAGATACCAAATACTGTTCTTCTAGTGTAGCCGTAGTTAGGCCACCACTTCAAGAACTCTGTAGC
ACCGCCTACATACCTCGCTCTGCTAATCCTGTTACCAGTGGCTGCTGCCAGTGGCGATAAGTCGTGTCTT
ACCGGGTTGGACTCAAGACGATAGTTACCGGATAAGGCGCAGCGGTCG
